Addgene plasmid #144998: TFORF3522
Purpose: Lentiviral vector for overexpressing transcription factor ORFs with unique 24-bp barcodes. Barcodes facilitate identification of transcription factors in pooled screens.
Depositing lab: Feng Zhang. Depositing organization: Broad Institute. Publication: A transcription factor atlas of directed differentiation. Joung J, Ma S, Tay T, Geiger-Schuller KR, Kirchgatterer PC, Verdine VK, Guo B, Arias-Garcia MA, Allen WE, Singh A, Kuksenko O, Abudayyeh OO, Gootenberg JS, Fu Z, Macrae RK, Buenrostro JD, Regev A, Zhang F. Cell. 2023 Jan 5;186(1):209-229.e26. doi: 10.1016/j.cell.2022.11.026. PubMed 36608654.
Backbone
  Vector backbone: pLX_TRC317
  Backbone manufacturer: Broad Institute Genetic Perturbation Platform
  Backbone size w/o insert (bp): 8264
  Vector type: Mammalian Expression, Lentiviral
  Selectable markers: Puromycin
Growth in bacteria
  Bacterial resistance: Ampicillin, 100 μg/mL
  Growth temperature: 37°C
  Growth strain: NEB Stable
  Copy number: High Copy
Gene/Insert
  Gene/Insert name: POU6F1
  Species: H. sapiens (human)
  Insert size (bp): 1112
  Entrez Gene: POU6F1 (a.k.a. BRN5, MPOU, TCFB1)
  Promoter: EF1a
  Tag / fusion protein: V5 (C terminal on insert)
  Cloning method: Gateway Cloning
  Sequencing primers: 5′ GGGTGGAGACTGAAGTTAGGCCAG; 3′ CACATAGCGTAAAAGGAGCAACATAG
Resource information
  A portion of this plasmid was derived from a plasmid made by: Broad Institute Genetic Perturbation Platform
Terms and licenses: Academic/Nonprofit Terms; Industry Terms: Not Available to Industry
Depositor comments: XM_017019524.1 Please test multiple small colonies in case of plasmid recombination. To make this collection available in a timely manner, a portion of this collection was not fully sequenced by Addgene. If an Addgene verified full plasmid sequence is not available, please contact us prior to placing an order to request the full sequence.
How to cite: TFORF3522 was a gift from Feng Zhang (Addgene plasmid # 144998 ; http://n2t.net/addgene:144998 ; RRID:Addgene_144998)
