[The description below was written by a language model from this plasmid's Addgene catalogue record and pLannotate feature annotations shown in this document.]
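Description:
TFORF3522 is a third-generation-style, self-inactivating lentiviral expression plasmid built on the pLX_TRC317 backbone, and it belongs to a barcoded library of human transcription factor open reading frames. It is propagated in E. coli through a high-copy ColE1/pUC-type origin with ampicillin resistance (β-lactamase), and it also carries an f1 origin and remnants of a lac/lacZα cloning region flanked by T7 and T3 promoters. The depositor notes a risk of plasmid recombination, which is common for LTR-containing vectors. The annotated sequence is 9,376 nt, which matches the stated backbone plus insert.

The viral portion begins with an RSV promoter fused to a truncated HIV-1 5' LTR, which allows Tat-independent production of genomic RNA. This is followed by the Ψ packaging signal with a gag fragment, the Rev response element and a cPPT/CTS, and it ends with a WPRE and a ΔU3 3' LTR followed by an SV40 polyadenylation signal. Within this unit, an SV40 promoter drives puromycin N-acetyltransferase for selection of transduced mammalian cells. A separate EF-1α promoter drives human POU6F1 (also called BRN5, MPOU or TCFB1), a POU-domain factor that binds a variant octamer motif. The ORF was inserted by Gateway recombination, sits between attB1 and attB2 remnants, and is fused at its C terminus to a V5 epitope tag for detection. The annotated coding region (about 900 bp) is shorter than the catalogued 1,112-bp insert, which presumably also counts flanking sequence.

According to the record, each construct in the collection carries a unique 24-bp barcode, although the barcode is not annotated in the feature table. The barcode identifies the overexpressed factor in pooled screens, such as screens for transcription factors that direct cell differentiation.
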