Features (pLannotate 1.2.2; 34 found; start..end, strand, type, name):
      5..231     +  promoter       RSV promoter: Rous sarcoma virus enhancer/promoter
    232..412     +  LTR            5' LTR (truncated): truncated 5' long terminal repeat (LTR) from HIV-1
    459..584     +  misc_feature   HIV-1 Ψ: packaging signal of human immunodeficiency virus type 1
    568..931     +  CDS            HIV-1 gag (fragment): gag protein from human immunodeficiency virus 1; gag
   1077..1310    +  misc_feature   RRE: The Rev response element (RRE) of HIV-1 allows for Rev-dependent mRNA export from the nucleus to the cytoplasm.
   1687..1713    +  CDS            Rev (fragment): human immunodeficiency virus 1 (HIV-1) Rev protein; rev; enhances nuclear export of unspliced and incompletely spliced viral mRNAs
   1720..1743    +  promoter       SV40 promoter (fragment): SV40 early promoter
   1744..1815    +  promoter       SV40 promoter (fragment): SV40 enhancer and early promoter
   1839..1974    +  rep_origin     SV40 ori: SV40 origin of replication
   2020..2616    +  CDS            PuroR (fragment): puromycin N-acetyltransferase; pac from Streptomyces; confers resistance to puromycin
   2665..2782    +  misc_feature   cPPT/CTS: central polypurine tract and central termination sequence of HIV-1
   2847..2913    +  CDS            small t antigen (fragment): SV40 (simian virus 40) small t antigen
   2920..4098    +  promoter       EF-1α promoter: strong constitutive promoter for human elongation factor EF-1α
   4119..4136    +  protein_bind   attB1 (fragment): mutant version of attB; core recombination site for the Gateway® BP reaction BP Clonase™
   4145..5047    +  CDS            POU6F1: PO6F1_HUMAN - Also known as BRN5, MPOU, TCFB1. Experimental evidence at protein level: Swiss-Prot protein existence level 1. Transcription factor that binds preferentially to a variant of the octamer motif (5'-ATGATAAT-3'). From Homo sapiens (Human).
   5055..5072    -  protein_bind   attB2 (fragment): mutant version of attB; core recombination site for the Gateway® BP reaction BP Clonase™
   5081..5122    +  CDS            V5 tag: epitope tag from simian virus 5
   5138..5191    +  promoter       U6 promoter (fragment): RNA polymerase III promoter for human U6 snRNA
   5233..5821    +  misc_feature   WPRE: woodchuck hepatitis virus posttranscriptional regulatory element
   5872..5891    +  misc_feature   cPPT/CTS (fragment): central polypurine tract and central termination sequence of HIV-1
   5893..6126    +  LTR            3' LTR (ΔU3): self-inactivating 3' long terminal repeat (LTR) from HIV-1
   6204..6325    +  polyA_signal   SV40 poly(A) signal: SV40 polyadenylation signal
   6365..6500    +  rep_origin     SV40 ori: SV40 origin of replication
   6521..6539    -  promoter       T7 promoter: promoter for bacteriophage T7 RNA polymerase
   6547..6702    +  CDS            lacZα (fragment): LacZα fragment of β-galactosidase; lacZ fragment
   6707..7135    +  rep_origin     f1 ori (sequence partly withheld): f1 bacteriophage origin of replication; arrow indicates direction of (+) strand synthesis
   7188..7292    +  promoter       AmpR promoter: bla
   7293..8153    +  CDS            AmpR: β-lactamase; bla; confers resistance to ampicillin, carbenicillin, and related antibiotics
   8324..8912    +  rep_origin     ori: high-copy-number ColE1/pMB1/pBR322/pUC origin of replication
   9095..9187    +  CDS            lacI (fragment): lac repressor; lacI; The lac repressor binds to the lac operator to inhibit transcription in E. coli. This inhibition can be relieved by adding lactose or isopropyl-β-D-thiogalactopyranoside (IPTG).
   9200..9221    +  protein_bind   CAP binding site: CAP binding activates transcription in the presence of cAMP. E. coli catabolite activator protein
   9236..9266    +  promoter       lac promoter: promoter for the E. coli lac operon
   9274..9290    +  protein_bind   lac operator: The lac repressor binds to the lac operator to inhibit transcription in E. coli. This inhibition can be relieved by adding lactose or isopropyl-β-D-thiogalactopyranoside (IPTG). lac repressor encoded by lacI
   9335..9353    +  promoter       T3 promoter: promoter for bacteriophage T3 RNA polymerase
>Addgene plasmid #144998 | TFORF3522 | depositor full sequence | sequence record 287108 | Full Sequence
TTAATGTAGTCTTATGCAATACTCTTGTAGTCTTGCAACATGGTAACGATGAGTTAGCAACATGCCTTAC
AAGGAGAGAAAAAGCACCGTGCATGCCGATTGGTGGAAGTAAGGTGGTACGATCGTGCCTTATTAGGAAG
GCAACAGACGGGTCTGACATGGATTGGACGAACCACTGAATTGCCGCATTGCAGAGATATTGTATTTAAG
TGCCTAGCTCGATACATAAACGGGTCTCTCTGGTTAGACCAGATCTGAGCCTGGGAGCTCTCTGGCTAAC
TAGGGAACCCACTGCTTAAGCCTCAATAAAGCTTGCCTTGAGTGCTTCAAGTAGTGTGTGCCCGTCTGTT
GTGTGACTCTGGTAACTAGAGATCCCTCAGACCCTTTTAGTCAGTGTGGAAAATCTCTAGCAGTGGCGCC
CGAACAGGGACTTGAAAGCGAAAGGGAAACCAGAGGAGCTCTCTCGACGCAGGACTCGGCTTGCTGAAGC
GCGCACGGCAAGAGGCGAGGGGCGGCGACTGGTGAGTACGCCAAAAATTTTGACTAGCGGAGGCTAGAAG
GAGAGAGATGGGTGCGAGAGCGTCAGTATTAAGCGGGGGAGAATTAGATCGCGATGGGAAAAAATTCGGT
TAAGGCCAGGGGGAAAGAAAAAATATAAATTAAAACATATAGTATGGGCAAGCAGGGAGCTAGAACGATT
CGCAGTTAATCCTGGCCTGTTAGAAACATCAGAAGGCTGTAGACAAATACTGGGACAGCTACAACCATCC
CTTCAGACAGGATCAGAAGAACTTAGATCATTATATAATACAGTAGCAACCCTCTATTGTGTGCATCAAA
GGATAGAGATAAAAGACACCAAGGAAGCTTTAGACAAGATAGAGGAAGAGCAAAACAAAAGTAAGACCAC
CGCACAGCAAGCGGCCGCTGATCTTCAGACCTGGAGGAGGAGATATGAGGGACAATTGGAGAAGTGAATT
ATATAAATATAAAGTAGTAAAAATTGAACCATTAGGAGTAGCACCCACCAAGGCAAAGAGAAGAGTGGTG
CAGAGAGAAAAAAGAGCAGTGGGAATAGGAGCTTTGTTCCTTGGGTTCTTGGGAGCAGCAGGAAGCACTA
TGGGCGCAGCGTCAATGACGCTGACGGTACAGGCCAGACAATTATTGTCTGGTATAGTGCAGCAGCAGAA
CAATTTGCTGAGGGCTATTGAGGCGCAACAGCATCTGTTGCAACTCACAGTCTGGGGCATCAAGCAGCTC
CAGGCAAGAATCCTGGCTGTGGAAAGATACCTAAAGGATCAACAGCTCCTGGGGATTTGGGGTTGCTCTG
GAAAACTCATTTGCACCACTGCTGTGCCTTGGAATGCTAGTTGGAGTAATAAATCTCTGGAACAGATTTG
GAATCACACGACCTGGATGGAGTGGGACAGAGAAATTAACAATTACACAAGCTTAATACACTCCTTAATT
GAAGAATCGCAAAACCAGCAAGAAAAGAATGAACAAGAATTATTGGAATTAGATAAATGGGCAAGTTTGT
GGAATTGGTTTAACATAACAAATTGGCTGTGGTATATAAAATTATTCATAATGATAGTAGGAGGCTTGGT
AGGTTTAAGAATAGTTTTTGCTGTACTTTCTATAGTGAATAGAGTTAGGCAGGGATATTCACCATTATCG
TTTCAGACCCACCTCCCAACCCCGAGGGGACCCATGCATTGCATCTCAATTAGTCAGCAACCAGGTGTGG
AAAGTCCCCAGGCTCCCCAGCAGGCAGAAGTATGCAAAGCATGCGTCTCAATTAGTCAGCAACCATAGTC
CCGCCCCTAACTCCGCCCATCCCGCCCCTAACTCCGCCCAGTTCCGCCCATTCTCCGCCCCATGGCTGAC
TAATTTTTTTTATTTATGCAGAGGCCGAGGCCGCCTCGGCCTCTGAGCTATTCCAGAAGTAGTGAGGAGG
CTTTTTTGGAGGCCTAGGCTTTTGCAAAAAGCTTTCTAGAGGTACCACCGGAGCTTACCATGACCGAGTA
CAAGCCCACGGTGCGCCTCGCCACCCGCGACGACGTCCCCAGGGCCGTACGCACCCTCGCCGCCGCGTTC
GCCGACTACCCCGCCACGCGCCACACCGTCGATCCGGACCGCCACATCGAGCGGGTCACCGAGCTGCAAG
AACTCTTCCTCACGCGCGTCGGGCTCGACATCGGCAAGGTGTGGGTCGCGGACGACGGCGCCGCCGTGGC
GGTCTGGACCACGCCGGAGAGCGTCGAAGCGGGGGCGGTGTTCGCCGAGATCGGCCCGCGCATGGCCGAG
TTGAGCGGTTCCCGGCTGGCCGCGCAGCAACAGATGGAAGGCCTCCTGGCGCCGCACCGGCCCAAGGAGC
CCGCGTGGTTCCTGGCCACCGTCGGCGTCTCGCCCGACCACCAGGGCAAGGGTCTGGGCAGCGCCGTCGT
GCTCCCCGGAGTGGAGGCGGCCGAGCGCGCCGGGGTGCCCGCCTTCCTGGAGACCTCCGCGCCCCGCAAC
CTCCCCTTCTACGAGCGGCTCGGCTTCACCGTCACCGCCGACGTCGAGGTGCCCGAAGGACCGCGCACCT
GGTGCATGACCCGCAAGCCCGGTGCCAGTTAACGAATTCTAGATCTTGAGACAAATGGCAGTATTCATCC
ACAATTTTAAAAGAAAAGGGGGGATTGGGGGGTACAGTGCAGGGGAAAGAATAGTAGACATAATAGCAAC
AGACATACAAACTAAAGAATTACAAAAACAAATTACAAAAATTCAAAATTTTCGGGTTTATTACAGGGAC
AGCAGAGATCCACTTTGGCGCCGGCTCGAGGCCTGCAGGTGCAAAGATGGATAAAGTTTTAAACAGAGAG
GAATCTTTGCAGCTAATGGACCTTCTAGGTCTTGAAAGGAGTGGGAATTGGCTCCGGTGCCCGTCAGTGG
GCAGAGCGCACATCGCCCACAGTCCCCGAGAAGTTGGGGGGAGGGGTCGGCAATTGAACCGGTGCCTAGA
GAAGGTGGCGCGGGGTAAACTGGGAAAGTGATGTCGTGTACTGGCTCCGCCTTTTTCCCGAGGGTGGGGG
AGAACCGTATATAAGTGCAGTAGTCGCCGTGAACGTTCTTTTTCGCAACGGGTTTGCCGCCAGAACACAG
GTAAGTGCCGTGTGTGGTTCCCGCGGGCCTGGCCTCTTTACGGGTTATGGCCCTTGCGTGCCTTGAATTA
CTTCCACCTGGCTGCAGTACGTGATTCTTGATCCCGAGCTTCGGGTTGGAAGTGGGTGGGAGAGTTCGAG
GCCTTGCGCTTAAGGAGCCCCTTCGCCTCGTGCTTGAGTTGAGGCCTGGCCTGGGCGCTGGGGCCGCCGC
GTGCGAATCTGGTGGCACCTTCGCGCCTGTCTCGCTGCTTTCGATAAGTCTCTAGCCATTTAAAATTTTT
GATGACCTGCTGCGACGCTTTTTTTCTGGCAAGATAGTCTTGTAAATGCGGGCCAAGATCTGCACACTGG
TATTTCGGTTTTTGGGGCCGCGGGCGGCGACGGGGCCCGTGCGTCCCAGCGCACATGTTCGGCGAGGCGG
GGCCTGCGAGCGCGGCCACCGAGAATCGGACGGGGGTAGTCTCAAGCTGGCCGGCCTGCTCTGGTGCCTG
GCCTCGCGCCGCCGTGTATCGCCCCGCCCTGGGCGGCAAGGCTGGCCCGGTCGGCACCAGTTGCGTGAGC
GGAAAGATGGCCGCTTCCCGGCCCTGCTGCAGGGAGCTCAAAATGGAGGACGCGGCGCTCGGGAGAGCGG
GCGGGTGAGTCACCCACACAAAGGAAAAGGGCCTTTCCGTCCTCAGCCGTCGCTTCATGTGACTCCACGG
AGTACCGGGCGCCGTCCAGGCACCTCGATTAGTTCTCGAGCTTTTGGAGTACGTCGTCTTTAGGTTGGGG
GGAGGGGTTTTATGCGATGGAGTTTCCCCACACTGAGTGGGTGGAGACTGAAGTTAGGCCAGCTTGGCAC
TTGATGTAATTCTCCTTGGAATTTGCCCTTTTTGAGTTTGGATCTTGGTTCATTCTCAAGCCTCAGACAG
TGGTTCAAAGTTTTTTTCTTCCATTTCAGGTGTCGTGAGGCTAGCATCGATTGATCAACAAGTTTGTACA
AAAAAGTTGGCACCATGCCAGGGATCAGCAGTCAGATCCTCACCAATGCTCAGGGACAGGTTATTGGAAC
CCTTCCATGGGTAGTGAACTCAGCTAGTGTGGCGGCCCCAGCACCAGCCCAAAGCCTGCAGGTCCAGGCC
GTGACCCCCCAGCTGTTGTTGAACGCCCAGGGCCAGGTGATTGCGACCCTGGCTAGCAGCCCCCTGCCTC
CACCTGTGGCTGTCCGGAAGCCAAGCACACCTGAGTCCCCTGCTAAGAGTGAGGTGCAGCCCATCCAGCC
CACACCAACCGTGCCCCAGCCTGCTGTGGTCATTGCCAGCCCAGCTCCAGCCGCCAAGCCATCTGCCTCT
GCTCCTATCCCAATTACCTGCTCAGAGACCCCCACCGTCAGCCAGTTGGTGTCCAAGCCACATACTCCAA
GTCTGGATGAGGATGGGATCAACTTAGAAGAGATCCGGGAGTTTGCCAAGAACTTTAAGATCCGGCGGCT
CTCGCTGGGCCTTACACAGACCCAGGTGGGTCAGGCTCTGACTGCAACGGAAGGTCCAGCCTACAGCCAG
TCAGCCATCTGCCGGTTCGAGAAGCTAGACATCACACCCAAGAGTGCCCAGAAGCTAAAGCCGGTGCTGG
AAAAGTGGCTAAACGAAGCTGAACTGCGGAACCAGGAAGGCCAGCAGAACCTGATGGAGTTTGTGGGAGG
CGAGCCCTCCAAGAAACGCAAACGCCGCACCTCCTTCACCCCCCAGGCCATAGAGGCTCTCAATGCCTAT
TTTGAGAAGAACCCACTGCCCACAGGCCAGGAGATCACTGAAATTGCTAAGGAGCTCAACTACGACCGTG
AGGTAGTGCGGGTCTGGTTCTGCAATCGGCGCCAGACGCTCAAGAACACCAGCAAGCTGAACGTCTTTCA
GATCCCTTTGCCAACTTTCTTGTACAAAGTGGTTGATATCGGTAAGCCTATCCCTAACCCTCTCCTCGGT
CTCGATTCTACGTAGTAATGAACTAGTCCGTAACTTGAAAGTATTTCGATTTCTTGGCTTTATATATCTT
GTGGAAAGGACGAGTCACTGTTAGTTGAGAACCACAGACGCGTTAAGTCGACAATCAACCTCTGGATTAC
AAAATTTGTGAAAGATTGACTGGTATTCTTAACTATGTTGCTCCTTTTACGCTATGTGGATACGCTGCTT
TAATGCCTTTGTATCATGCTATTGCTTCCCGTATGGCTTTCATTTTCTCCTCCTTGTATAAATCCTGGTT
GCTGTCTCTTTATGAGGAGTTGTGGCCCGTTGTCAGGCAACGTGGCGTGGTGTGCACTGTGTTTGCTGAC
GCAACCCCCACTGGTTGGGGCATTGCCACCACCTGTCAGCTCCTTTCCGGGACTTTCGCTTTCCCCCTCC
CTATTGCCACGGCGGAACTCATCGCCGCCTGCCTTGCCCGCTGCTGGACAGGGGCTCGGCTGTTGGGCAC
TGACAATTCCGTGGTGTTGTCGGGGAAATCATCGTCCTTTCCTTGGCTGCTCGCCTGTGTTGCCACCTGG
ATTCTGCGCGGGACGTCCTTCTGCTACGTCCCTTCGGCCCTCAATCCAGCGGACCTTCCTTCCCGCGGCC
TGCTGCCGGCTCTGCGGCCTCTTCCGCGTCTTCGCCTTCGCCCTCAGACGAGTCGGATCTCCCTTTGGGC
CGCCTCCCCGCGTCGACTTTAAGACCAATGACTTACAAGGCAGCTGTAGATCTTAGCCACTTTTTAAAAG
AAAAGGGGGGACTGGAAGGGCTAATTCACTCCCAACGAAGACAAGATCTGCTTTTTGCTTGTACTGGGTC
TCTCTGGTTAGACCAGATCTGAGCCTGGGAGCTCTCTGGCTAACTAGGGAACCCACTGCTTAAGCCTCAA
TAAAGCTTGCCTTGAGTGCTTCAAGTAGTGTGTGCCCGTCTGTTGTGTGACTCTGGTAACTAGAGATCCC
TCAGACCCTTTTAGTCAGTGTGGAAAATCTCTAGCAGTACGTATAGTAGTTCATGTCATCTTATTATTCA
GTATTTATAACTTGCAAAGAAATGAATATCAGAGAGTGAGAGGAACTTGTTTATTGCAGCTTATAATGGT
TACAAATAAAGCAATAGCATCACAAATTTCACAAATAAAGCATTTTTTTCACTGCATTCTAGTTGTGGTT
TGTCCAAACTCATCAATGTATCTTATCATGTCTGGCTCTAGCTATCCCGCCCCTAACTCCGCCCATCCCG
CCCCTAACTCCGCCCAGTTCCGCCCATTCTCCGCCCCATGGCTGACTAATTTTTTTTATTTATGCAGAGG
CCGAGGCCGCCTCGGCCTCTGAGCTATTCCAGAAGTAGTGAGGAGGCTTTTTTGGAGGCCTAGGGACGTA
CCCAATTCGCCCTATAGTGAGTCGTATTACGCGCGCTCACTGGCCGTCGTTTTACAACGTCGTGACTGGG
AAAACCCTGGCGTTACCCAACTTAATCGCCTTGCAGCACATCCCCCTTTCGCCAGCTGGCGTAATAGCGA
AGAGGCCCGCACCGATCGCCCTTCCCAACAGTTGCGCAGCCTGAATGGCGAATGGG
[124 nt withheld, positions 6707-6830]
C
[91 nt withheld, positions 6832-6922]
A
[49 nt withheld, positions 6924-6972]
CCTTTGACGTTGGAGTCCACGTTCTTT
[37 nt withheld, positions 7000-7036]
ACCCTATCTCGGTCTATTCTTTTGATTTATAAGGGATTTTGCCGATTTCGGCCTATTGGTTAAAAAATGA
GCTGATTTAACAAAAATTTAACGCGAATTTTAACAAAATATTAACGCTTACAATTTAGGTGGCACTTTTC
GGGGAAATGTGCGCGGAACCCCTATTTGTTTATTTTTCTAAATACATTCAAATATGTATCCGCTCATGAG
ACAATAACCCTGATAAATGCTTCAATAATATTGAAAAAGGAAGAGTATGAGTATTCAACATTTCCGTGTC
GCCCTTATTCCCTTTTTTGCGGCATTTTGCCTTCCTGTTTTTGCTCACCCAGAAACGCTGGTGAAAGTAA
AAGATGCTGAAGATCAGTTGGGTGCACGAGTGGGTTACATCGAACTGGATCTCAACAGCGGTAAGATCCT
TGAGAGTTTTCGCCCCGAAGAACGTTTTCCAATGATGAGCACTTTTAAAGTTCTGCTATGTGGCGCGGTA
TTATCCCGTATTGACGCCGGGCAAGAGCAACTCGGTCGCCGCATACACTATTCTCAGAATGACTTGGTTG
AGTACTCACCAGTCACAGAAAAGCATCTTACGGATGGCATGACAGTAAGAGAATTATGCAGTGCTGCCAT
AACCATGAGTGATAACACTGCGGCCAACTTACTTCTGACAACGATCGGAGGACCGAAGGAGCTAACCGCT
TTTTTGCACAACATGGGGGATCATGTAACTCGCCTTGATCGTTGGGAACCGGAGCTGAATGAAGCCATAC
CAAACGACGAGCGTGACACCACGATGCCTGTAGCAATGGCAACAACGTTGCGCAAACTATTAACTGGCGA
ACTACTTACTCTAGCTTCCCGGCAACAATTAATAGACTGGATGGAGGCGGATAAAGTTGCAGGACCACTT
CTGCGCTCGGCCCTTCCGGCTGGCTGGTTTATTGCTGATAAATCTGGAGCCGGTGAGCGTGGGTCTCGCG
GTATCATTGCAGCACTGGGGCCAGATGGTAAGCCCTCCCGTATCGTAGTTATCTACACGACGGGGAGTCA
GGCAACTATGGATGAACGAAATAGACAGATCGCTGAGATAGGTGCCTCACTGATTAAGCATTGGTAACTG
TCAGACCAAGTTTACTCATATATACTTTAGATTGATTTAAAACTTCATTTTTAATTTAAAAGGATCTAGG
TGAAGATCCTTTTTGATAATCTCATGACCAAAATCCCTTAACGTGAGTTTTCGTTCCACTGAGCGTCAGA
CCCCGTAGAAAAGATCAAAGGATCTTCTTGAGATCCTTTTTTTCTGCGCGTAATCTGCTGCTTGCAAACA
AAAAAACCACCGCTACCAGCGGTGGTTTGTTTGCCGGATCAAGAGCTACCAACTCTTTTTCCGAAGGTAA
CTGGCTTCAGCAGAGCGCAGATACCAAATACTGTTCTTCTAGTGTAGCCGTAGTTAGGCCACCACTTCAA
GAACTCTGTAGCACCGCCTACATACCTCGCTCTGCTAATCCTGTTACCAGTGGCTGCTGCCAGTGGCGAT
AAGTCGTGTCTTACCGGGTTGGACTCAAGACGATAGTTACCGGATAAGGCGCAGCGGTCGGGCTGAACGG
GGGGTTCGTGCACACAGCCCAGCTTGGAGCGAACGACCTACACCGAACTGAGATACCTACAGCGTGAGCT
ATGAGAAAGCGCCACGCTTCCCGAAGGGAGAAAGGCGGACAGGTATCCGGTAAGCGGCAGGGTCGGAACA
GGAGAGCGCACGAGGGAGCTTCCAGGGGGAAACGCCTGGTATCTTTATAGTCCTGTCGGGTTTCGCCACC
TCTGACTTGAGCGTCGATTTTTGTGATGCTCGTCAGGGGGGCGGAGCCTATGGAAAAACGCCAGCAACGC
GGCCTTTTTACGGTTCCTGGCCTTTTGCTGGCCTTTTGCTCACATGTTCTTTCCTGCGTTATCCCCTGAT
TCTGTGGATAACCGTATTACCGCCTTTGAGTGAGCTGATACCGCTCGCCGCAGCCGAACGACCGAGCGCA
GCGAGTCAGTGAGCGAGGAAGCGGAAGAGCGCCCAATACGCAAACCGCCTCTCCCCGCGCGTTGGCCGAT
TCATTAATGCAGCTGGCACGACAGGTTTCCCGACTGGAAAGCGGGCAGTGAGCGCAACGCAATTAATGTG
AGTTAGCTCACTCATTAGGCACCCCAGGCTTTACACTTTATGCTTCCGGCTCGTATGTTGTGTGGAATTG
TGAGCGGATAACAATTTCACACAGGAAACAGCTATGACCATGATTACGCCAAGCGCGCAATTAACCCTCA
CTAAAGGGAACAAAAGCTGGAGCTGCAAGC
