>Addgene plasmid #144998 | TFORF3522 | depositor partial sequence | sequence record 287109 | Insert
ATCGATTGATCAACAAGTTTGTACAAAAAAGTTGGCACCATGCCAGGGATCAGCAGTCAGATCCTCACCA
ATGCTCAGGGACAGGTTATTGGAACCCTTCCATGGGTAGTGAACTCAGCTAGTGTGGCGGCCCCAGCACC
AGCCCAAAGCCTGCAGGTCCAGGCCGTGACCCCCCAGCTGTTGTTGAACGCCCAGGGCCAGGTGATTGCG
ACCCTGGCTAGCAGCCCCCTGCCTCCACCTGTGGCTGTCCGGAAGCCAAGCACACCTGAGTCCCCTGCTA
AGAGTGAGGTGCAGCCCATCCAGCCCACACCAACCGTGCCCCAGCCTGCTGTGGTCATTGCCAGCCCAGC
TCCAGCCGCCAAGCCATCTGCCTCTGCTCCTATCCCAATTACCTGCTCAGAGACCCCCACCGTCAGCCAG
TTGGTGTCCAAGCCACATACTCCAAGTCTGGATGAGGATGGGATCAACTTAGAAGAGATCCGGGAGTTTG
CCAAGAACTTTAAGATCCGGCGGCTCTCGCTGGGCCTTACACAGACCCAGGTGGGTCAGGCTCTGACTGC
AACGGAAGGTCCAGCCTACAGCCAGTCAGCCATCTGCCGGTTCGAGAAGCTAGACATCACACCCAAGAGT
GCCCAGAAGCTAAAGCCGGTGCTGGAAAAGTGGCTAAACGAAGCTGAACTGCGGAACCAGGAAGGCCAGC
AGAACCTGATGGAGTTTGTGGGAGGCGAGCCCTCCAAGAAACGCAAACGCCGCACCTCCTTCACCCCCCA
GGCCATAGAGGCTCTCAATGCCTATTTTGAGAAGAACCCACTGCCCACAGGCCAGGAGATCACTGAAATT
GCTAAGGAGCTCAACTACGACCGTGAGGTAGTGCGGGTCTGGTTCTGCAATCGGCGCCAGACGCTCAAGA
ACACCAGCAAGCTGAACGTCTTTCAGATCCCTTTGCCAACTTTCTTGTACAAAGTGGTTGATATCGGTAA
GCCTATCCCTAACCCTCTCCTCGGTCTCGATTCTACGTAGTAATGAACTAGTCCGTAACTTGAAAGTATT
TCGATTTCTTGGCTTTATATATCTTGTGGAAAGGACGAGTCACTGTTAGTTGAGAACCACAG
