>Addgene plasmid #144998 | TFORF3522 | depositor partial sequence | sequence record 287110 | Barcode
GTCACTGTTAGTTGAGAACCACAG
