>Addgene plasmid #144998 | TFORF3522 | addgene partial sequence | sequence record 313867 | WPRE-R 5'-CATAGCGTAAAAGGAGCAACA-3'
TTTGTAATCCAGAGGTTGATTGTCGACTTAACGCGTCTGTGGTTCTCAACTAACAGTGACTCGTCCTTTC
CACAAGATATATAAAGCCAAGAAATCGAAATACTTTCAAGTTACGGACTAGTTCATTACTACGTAGAATC
GAGACCGAGGAGAGGGTTAGGGATAGGCTTACCGATATCAACCACTTTGTACAAGAAAGTTGGCAAAGGG
ATCTGAAAGACGTTCAGCTTGCTGGTGTTCTTGAGCGTCTGGCGCCGATTGCAGAACCAGACCCGCACTA
CCTCACGGTCGTAGTTGAGCTCCTTAGCAATTTCAGTGATCTCCTGGCCTGTGGGCAGTGGGTTCTTCTC
AAAATAGGCATTGAGAGCCTCTATGGCCTGGGGGGTGAAGGAGGTGCGGCGTTTGCGTTTCTTGGAGGGC
TCGCCTCCCACAAACTCCATCAGGTTCTGCTGGCCTTCCTGGTTCCGCAGTTCAGCTTCGTTTAGCCACT
TTTCCAGCACCGGCTTTAGCTTCTGGGCACTCTTGGGTGTGATGTCTAGCTTCTCGAACCGGCAGATGGC
TGACTGGCTGTAGGCTGGACCTTCCGTTGCAGTCAGAGCCTGACCCACCTGGGTCTGTGTAAGGCCCAGC
GAGAGCCGCCGGATCTTAAAGTTCTTGGCAAACTCCCGGATCTCTTCTAAGTTGATCCCATCCTCATCCA
GACTTGGAGTATGTGGCTTGG
